Addgene plasmid #195223: GFP-PODXL S481A
Purpose: Mammalian expression vector containing GFP tagged Podocalyxin. PKC phosphorylation-deficient mutant.
Depositing lab: David Bryant & Keith Mostov. Depositing organization: University of California, San Francisco (UCSF). Publication: A molecular switch for the orientation of epithelial cell polarization. Bryant DM, Roignot J, Datta A, Overeem AW, Kim M, Yu W, Peng X, Eastburn DJ, Ewald AJ, Werb Z, Mostov KE. Dev Cell. 2014 Oct 27;31(2):171-87. doi: 10.1016/j.devcel.2014.08.027. Epub 2014 Oct 9. PubMed 25307480.
Backbone
  Vector backbone: pcDNA-GFP-VSVG
  Vector type: Mammalian Expression
Growth in bacteria
  Bacterial resistance: Ampicillin, 100 μg/mL
  Growth temperature: 37°C
  Growth strain: DH5alpha
  Copy number: High Copy
Gene/Insert
  Gene/Insert name: PODXL
  Species: O. cuniculus (rabbit)
  Mutation: S481A
  Entrez Gene: PODXL (a.k.a. PC, PCLP-1, PCLP1)
  Cloning method: Unknown
Terms and licenses: Academic/Nonprofit Terms; Industry Terms: Not Available to Industry
How to cite: GFP-PODXL S481A was a gift from David Bryant & Keith Mostov (Addgene plasmid # 195223 ; http://n2t.net/addgene:195223 ; RRID:Addgene_195223)
