[The description below was written by a language model from this plasmid's Addgene catalogue record and pLannotate feature annotations shown in this document.]
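Description:
GFP-PODXL S481A is a pcDNA-type mammalian expression plasmid encoding rabbit (O. cuniculus) podocalyxin fused to GFP and carrying a serine-to-alanine substitution at position 481, which the record describes as a PKC phosphorylation-deficient mutant. It is propagated in E. coli as a high-copy plasmid through a ColE1/pUC-type origin and selected with ampicillin via the β-lactamase gene. An f1 origin is also present. For mammalian cells, a separate SV40 early promoter drives a neomycin phosphotransferase gene followed by an SV40 polyadenylation signal, which would allow G418 selection of stable transfectants.

The expression cassette is driven by the CMV immediate-early enhancer and promoter and terminated by the bovine growth hormone polyadenylation signal, with T7 and SP6 promoters flanking the insert. In the annotated sequence, the open reading frame begins with a short fragment matching human CD8A, positioned where a signal peptide would be expected, followed by EGFP and then most of the podocalyxin coding sequence. This order is consistent with placing the fluorescent tag at the extracellular N-terminus of the mature transmembrane protein, although the record does not state this design explicitly. Despite the backbone name, no VSVG element is annotated. The short HIV-1 LTR, ble, lacI and extra SV40 promoter fragments are probably annotation matches to backbone remnants rather than functional parts.

The associated publication concerns the orientation of epithelial cell polarization. The construct is suited to imaging the localization and trafficking of podocalyxin that cannot be phosphorylated at this site, for comparison with the wild-type protein. The sequence record is labelled a partial NGS result, so the feature table may not be fully verified.
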