Features (pLannotate 1.2.2; 23 found; start..end, strand, type, name):
     46..98      -  misc_feature   bom (fragment): basis of mobility region from pBR322
    253..632     +  enhancer       CMV enhancer: human cytomegalovirus immediate early enhancer
    633..836     +  promoter       CMV promoter: human cytomegalovirus (CMV) immediate early promoter
    832..865     +  LTR            5' LTR (truncated) (fragment): truncated 5' long terminal repeat (LTR) from HIV-1
    881..899     +  promoter       T7 promoter: promoter for bacteriophage T7 RNA polymerase
    919..981     +  CDS            CD8A (fragment): CD8A_HUMAN - Also known as MAL. Experimental evidence at protein level: Swiss-Prot protein existence level 1. Integral membrane glycoprotein that plays an essential role in the immune response and serves multiple functions in responses against both external and internal offenses. In T-cells, functions primarily as a coreceptor for MHC class I molecule:peptide complex. The antigens presented by class I peptides are derived from cytosolic proteins while class II derived from extracellular proteins. Interacts simultaneously with the T-cell receptor (TCR) and the MHC class I proteins presented by
   1015..1731    +  CDS            EGFP: EGFP is a basic (constitutively fluorescent) green fluorescent protein published in 1996, derived from Aequorea victoria. It is reported to be a rapidly-maturing weak dimer with moderate acid sensitivity.
   1786..3315    +  CDS            PODXL (fragment): PODXL_RABIT - Also known as PCLP1. Experimental evidence at protein level: Swiss-Prot protein existence level 1. Involved in the regulation of both adhesion and cell morphology and cancer progression. Functions as an anti-adhesive molecule that maintains an open filtration pathway between neighboring foot processes in the podocyte by charge repulsion. Acts as a pro- adhesive molecule, enhancing the adherence of cells to immobilized ligands, increasing the rate of migration and cell-cell contacts in an integrin-dependent manner. Induces the formation of apical actin- dependent microvilli. Invol
   3353..3371    -  promoter       SP6 promoter: promoter for bacteriophage SP6 RNA polymerase
   3397..3621    +  polyA_signal   bGH poly(A) signal: bovine growth hormone polyadenylation signal
   3625..3646    +  promoter       SV40 promoter (fragment): SV40 enhancer and early promoter
   3667..4095    +  rep_origin     f1 ori (sequence partly withheld): f1 bacteriophage origin of replication; arrow indicates direction of (+) strand synthesis
   4109..4438    +  promoter       SV40 promoter: SV40 enhancer and early promoter
   4505..5296    +  CDS            neo: KKA2_KLEPN - Also known as kan, nptII. Experimental evidence at protein level: Swiss-Prot protein existence level 1. Resistance to kanamycin, neomycin, paromomycin, ribostamycin, butirosin and gentamicin B. From Klebsiella pneumoniae.
   5320..5478    +  CDS            ble (fragment): BLE_KLEPN - Experimental evidence at protein level: Swiss-Prot protein existence level 1. Binding protein with a strong affinity to the bleomycin family of antibiotics. Binds to CL990; an antimitotic-antibiotic compound. From Klebsiella pneumoniae.
   5473..5594    +  polyA_signal   SV40 poly(A) signal: SV40 polyadenylation signal
   5667..5683    -  protein_bind   lac operator: The lac repressor binds to the lac operator to inhibit transcription in E. coli. This inhibition can be relieved by adding lactose or isopropyl-β-D-thiogalactopyranoside (IPTG). lac repressor encoded by lacI
   5691..5721    -  promoter       lac promoter: promoter for the E. coli lac operon
   5736..5757    -  protein_bind   CAP binding site: CAP binding activates transcription in the presence of cAMP. E. coli catabolite activator protein
   5770..5862    -  CDS            lacI (fragment): lac repressor; lacI; The lac repressor binds to the lac operator to inhibit transcription in E. coli. This inhibition can be relieved by adding lactose or isopropyl-β-D-thiogalactopyranoside (IPTG).
   6045..6633    -  rep_origin     ori: high-copy-number ColE1/pMB1/pBR322/pUC origin of replication
   6804..7664    -  CDS            AmpR: β-lactamase; bla; confers resistance to ampicillin, carbenicillin, and related antibiotics
   7665..7769    -  promoter       AmpR promoter: bla
>Addgene plasmid #195223 | GFP-PODXL S481A | addgene full sequence | sequence record 389343 | Addgene Partial NGS Result
TGCCACCTGACGTCGACGGATCGGGAGATCGATCTCCCGATCCCCTATGGTGCACTCTCAGTACAATCTG
CTCTGATGCCGCATAGTTAAGCCAGTATCTGCTCCCTGCTTGTGTGTTGGAGGTCGCTGAGTAGTGCGCG
AGCAAAATTTAAGCTACAACAAGGCAAGGCTTGACCGACAATTGCATGAAGAATCTGCTTAGGGTTAGGC
GTTTTGCGCTGCTTCGCGATGTACGGGCCAGATATACGCGTTGACATTGATTATTGACTAGTTATTAATA
GTAATCAATTACGGGGTCATTAGTTCATAGCCCATATATGGAGTTCCGCGTTACATAACTTACGGTAAAT
GGCCCGCCTGGCTGACCGCCCAACGACCCCCGCCCATTGACGTCAATAATGACGTATGTTCCCATAGTAA
CGCCAATAGGGACTTTCCATTGACGTCAATGGGTGGAGTATTTACGGTAAACTGCCCACTTGGCAGTACA
TCAAGTGTATCATATGCCAAGTACGCCCCCTATTGACGTCAATGACGGTAAATGGCCCGCCTGGCATTAT
GCCCAGTACATGACCTTATGGGACTTTCCTACTTGGCAGTACATCTACGTATTAGTCATCGCTATTACCA
TGGTGATGCGGTTTTGGCAGTACATCAATGGGCGTGGATAGCGGTTTGACTCACGGGGATTTCCAAGTCT
CCACCCCATTGACGTCAATGGGAGTTTGTTTTGGCACCAAAATCAACGGGACTTTCCAAAATGTCGTAAC
AACTCCGCCCCATTGACGCAAATGGGCGGTAGGCGTGTACGGTGGGAGGTCTATATAAGCAGAGCTCTCT
GGCTAACTAGAGAACCCACTGCTTACTGGCTTATCGAAATTAATACGACTCACTATAGGGAGACCCAAGC
TTGGTACCATGGCCTTACCAGTGACCGCCTTGCTCCTGCCGCTAGCCTTGCTGCTGCATGCCGCCAGGCC
GTATACTGATATCGAAATGAATCGATTGGGTAAGATGGTGAGCAAGGGCGAGGAGCTGTTCACCGGGGTG
GTGCCCATCCTGGTCGAGCTGGACGGCGACGTAAACGGCCACAAGTTCAGCGTGTCCGGCGAGGGCGAGG
GCGATGCCACCTACGGCAAGCTGACCCTGAAGTTCATCTGCACCACCGGCAAGCTGCCCGTGCCCTGGCC
CACCCTCGTGACCACCCTGACCTACGGCGTGCAGTGCTTCAGCCGCTACCCCGACCACATGAAGCAGCAC
GACTTCTTCAAGTCCGCCATGCCCGAAGGCTACGTCCAGGAGCGCACCATCTTCTTCAAGGACGACGGCA
ACTACAAGACCCGCGCCGAGGTGAAGTTCGAGGGCGACACCCTGGTGAACCGCATCGAGCTGAAGGGCAT
CGACTTCAAGGAGGACGGCAACATCCTGGGGCACAAGCTGGAGTACAACTACAACAGCCACAACGTCTAT
ATCATGACCGACAAGCAGAAGAACGGCATCAAGGTGAACTTCAAGATCCGCCACAACATCGAGGACGGCA
GCGTGCAGCTCGCCGACCACTACCAGCAGAACACCCCCATCGGCGACGGCCCCGTGCTGCTGCCCGACAA
CCACTACCTGAGCACCCAGTCCGCCCTGAGCAAAGACCCCAACGAGAAGCGCGATCACATGGTCCTGCTG
GAGTTCGTGACCGCCGCCGGGATCACTCTCGGCATGGACGAGCTGTACAAGAATGGCACAGAAGGCCCTA
ACTTCTACGTGCCCTTCTCCAATGCGACGGAATTCCAGGAAAAGAGTCCCCAGCCCGGCCCAACCCCCAT
GGCCACTTCAACATCTACCAGGCCTGCCCCAGCCTCAGCCCCAGCCCCCAAAAGCTCCGTGGCGGCTTCG
GTCCCGGCCGAGCAGAACACTACACCCATGACGACGAAAGCCCCAGCCACCCAGAGCCCCTCTGCATCCC
CTGGAAGCTCCGTGGAGAACTCAGCCCCGGCCCAGGGCTCGACCACAACACAGCAGAGCCTGAGTGTTAC
TACTAAGGCTGAAGCTAAGGATGCAGGTGGCGTCCCCACGGCACACGTCACCGGCTCTGCTCGGCCTGTC
ACCAGTGGCAGCCAGGTCGCAGCTCAGGACCCAGCTGCATCCAAAGCTCCGAGCAACCACAGCATCACCA
CAAAGCCTCTGGCCACAGAGGCCACGAGCCAGGCCCCCCGTCAGACCACAGATGTCGGCACCCCGGGACC
CACTGCTCCTCCTGTGACCAACTCGACCAGCCCTGACCTGCTGGGCCATGCCACCCCGAAGCCCTCCGAG
GGGCCCCAGCTCAGTTTCCCCACGGCTGCTGGCAGCCTGGGCCCTGTCACTGGCTCTGGCACCGGCTCTG
GCACCCTCTCCACACCCCAGGGGAAGCCTGCGACACTGACGCCCGTGGCCAGCTCAGCAGAGACTCAAGG
GATGCCCAGCCCGATGCCACCCAGCCCAGCCTCCCCCTCCTCCTCCCCCTTTCCCTCCTCTCCCTCCCCC
TCCCCCGCACTGCAGCCCTCGGGCCCCTCGGCGGCAGGAACAGAGGACACAACCGGCAGGGGCCCCACAA
GCTCCAGCACTGAGTTGGCTTCAACTGCCCTGCACGGCCCCAGCACGCTTTCCCCCACCTCGGCAGTGAG
AGACCAGAGGGTAAGCTGCGGGCCTCCGGAGAGACCAACCGAGCAGCTGCTCATCCTGAACCTCACCAGA
AGCAGCCCCTGCACAGACAGCCTTCCGGAAGACAAACTGGTCACCCTGCTGTGCCGAGCGGCCAAGCCCA
CCTTCAACCCCGCCCAGGACCAGTGCCACGTGCTGCTGGCGCCCATGCTGGGGAGCCACGCGGTGGTGGT
CAAAGAAATCACCATCAAGACGAATCTGCTGCCCACGGCCGTGTTCGAGCTGCTGAAGGACAGATGGGAT
GACCTGAGAGAGGAGGGCGTCAGCGACATGCAGCTGGGGGACCAGGGGCCCCCGGAGGAGACCGAGGACC
GCTTCAGCCTGCCGCTCATCATCACCATCGTCTGCATGGCCTCCTTCCTGCTGCTTGTCGCGGCCCTCTA
CGGCTGCTGCCACCAGCGCCTCGCCCATAGGAAGGACCAGCAACGACTCACGGAGGAGCTGCAGACCGTG
GAGAACGGTTACCATGACAACCCGACCCTAGAAGTGATGGAGACGTCGGCCGAGATGCAGGAGAAGAAGG
TGGTCAACCTTAACGGGGAGCTGGGGGACAGCTGGATTGTCCCGCTGGACAACCTGACCAAGGACGACCT
GGACGAGGAGGAGGACACGCACCTCTAAGCGGCCGCTCGAGCATGCATCTAGAGGGCCCTATTCTATAGT
GTCACCTAAATGCTAGAGCTCGCTGATCAGCCTCGACTGTGCCTTCTAGTTGCCAGCCATCTGTTGTTTG
CCCCTCCCCCGTGCCTTCCTTGACCCTGGAAGGTGCCACTCCCACTGTCCTTTCCTAATAAAATGAGGAA
ATTGCATCGCATTGTCTGAGTAGGTGTCATTCTATTCTGGGGGGTGGGGTGGGGCAGGACAGCAAGGGGG
AGGATTGGGAAGACAATAGCAGGCATGCTGGGGATGCGGTGGGCTCTATGGCTTCTGAGGCGGAAAGAAC
CAGCTGGGGCTCTAGGGGGTATCCCC
[124 nt withheld, positions 3667-3790]
C
[91 nt withheld, positions 3792-3882]
A
[49 nt withheld, positions 3884-3932]
CCTTTGACGTTGGAGTCCACGTTCTTT
[37 nt withheld, positions 3960-3996]
ACCCTATCTCGGTCTATTCTTTTGATTTATAAGGGATTTTGCCGATTTCGGCCTATTGGTTAAAAAATGA
GCTGATTTAACAAAAATTTAACGCGAATTAATTCTGTGGAATGTGTGTCAGTTAGGGTGTGGAAAGTCCC
CAGGCTCCCCAGCAGGCAGAAGTATGCAAAGCATGCATCTCAATTAGTCAGCAACCAGGTGTGGAAAGTC
CCCAGGCTCCCCAGCAGGCAGAAGTATGCAAAGCATGCATCTCAATTAGTCAGCAACCATAGTCCCGCCC
CTAACTCCGCCCATCCCGCCCCTAACTCCGCCCAGTTCCGCCCATTCTCCGCCCCATGGCTGACTAATTT
TTTTTATTTATGCAGAGGCCGAGGCCGCCTCTGCCTCTGAGCTATTCCAGAAGTAGTGAGGAGGCTTTTT
TGGAGGCCTAGGCTTTTGCAAAAAGCTCCCGGGAGCTTGTATATCCATTTTCGGATCTGATCAAGAGACA
GGATGAGGATCGTTTCGCATGATTGAACAAGATGGATTGCACGCAGGTTCTCCGGCCGCTTGGGTGGAGA
GGCTATTCGGCTATGACTGGGCACAACAGACAATCGGCTGCTCTGATGCCGCCGTGTTCCGGCTGTCAGC
GCAGGGGCGCCCGGTTCTTTTTGTCAAGACCGACCTGTCCGGTGCCCTGAATGAACTGCAGGACGAGGCA
GCGCGGCTATCGTGGCTGGCCACGACGGGCGTTCCTTGCGCAGCTGTGCTCGACGTTGTCACTGAAGCGG
GAAGGGACTGGCTGCTATTGGGCGAAGTGCCGGGGCAGGATCTCCTGTCATCTCACCTTGCTCCTGCCGA
GAAAGTATCCATCATGGCTGATGCAATGCGGCGGCTGCATACGCTTGATCCGGCTACCTGCCCATTCGAC
CACCAAGCGAAACATCGCATCGAGCGAGCACGTACTCGGATGGAAGCCGGTCTTGTCGATCAGGATGATC
TGGACGAAGAGCATCAGGGGCTCGCGCCAGCCGAACTGTTCGCCAGGCTCAAGGCGCGCATGCCCGACGG
CGAGGATCTCGTCGTGACCCATGGCGATGCCTGCTTGCCGAATATCATGGTGGAAAATGGCCGCTTTTCT
GGATTCATCGACTGTGGCCGGCTGGGTGTGGCGGACCGCTATCAGGACATAGCGTTGGCTACCCGTGATA
TTGCTGAAGAGCTTGGCGGCGAATGGGCTGACCGCTTCCTCGTGCTTTACGGTATCGCCGCTCCCGATTC
GCAGCGCATCGCCTTCTATCGCCTTCTTGACGAGTTCTTCTGAGCGGGACTCTGGGGTTCGAAATGACCG
ACCAAGCGACGCCCAACCTGCCATCACGAGATTTCGATTCCACCGCCGCCTTCTATGAAAGGTTGGGCTT
CGGAATCGTTTTCCGGGACGCCGGCTGGATGATCCTCCAGCGCGGGGATCTCATGCTGGAGTTCTTCGCC
CACCCCAACTTGTTTATTGCAGCTTATAATGGTTACAAATAAAGCAATAGCATCACAAATTTCACAAATA
AAGCATTTTTTTCACTGCATTCTAGTTGTGGTTTGTCCAAACTCATCAATGTATCTTATCATGTCTGTAT
ACCGTCGACCTCTAGCTAGAGCTTGGCGTAATCATGGTCATAGCTGTTTCCTGTGTGAAATTGTTATCCG
CTCACAATTCCACACAACATACGAGCCGGAAGCATAAAGTGTAAAGCCTGGGGTGCCTAATGAGTGAGCT
AACTCACATTAATTGCGTTGCGCTCACTGCCCGCTTTCCAGTCGGGAAACCTGTCGTGCCAGCTGCATTA
ATGAATCGGCCAACGCGCGGGGAGAGGCGGTTTGCGTATTGGGCGCTCTTCCGCTTCCTCGCTCACTGAC
TCGCTGCGCTCGGTCGTTCGGCTGCGGCGAGCGGTATCAGCTCACTCAAAGGCGGTAATACGGTTATCCA
CAGAATCAGGGGATAACGCAGGAAAGAACATGTGAGCAAAAGGCCAGCAAAAGGCCAGGAACCGTAAAAA
GGCCGCGTTGCTGGCGTTTTTCCATAGGCTCCGCCCCCCTGACGAGCATCACAAAAATCGACGCTCAAGT
CAGAGGTGGCGAAACCCGACAGGACTATAAAGATACCAGGCGTTTCCCCCTGGAAGCTCCCTCGTGCGCT
CTCCTGTTCCGACCCTGCCGCTTACCGGATACCTGTCCGCCTTTCTCCCTTCGGGAAGCGTGGCGCTTTC
TCATAGCTCACGCTGTAGGTATCTCAGTTCGGTGTAGGTCGTTCGCTCCAAGCTGGGCTGTGTGCACGAA
CCCCCCGTTCAGCCCGACCGCTGCGCCTTATCCGGTAACTATCGTCTTGAGTCCAACCCGGTAAGACACG
ACTTATCGCCACTGGCAGCAGCCACTGGTAACAGGATTAGCAGAGCGAGGTATGTAGGCGGTGCTACAGA
GTTCTTGAAGTGGTGGCCTAACTACGGCTACACTAGAAGAACAGTATTTGGTATCTGCGCTCTGCTGAAG
CCAGTTACCTTCGGAAAAAGAGTTGGTAGCTCTTGATCCGGCAAACAAACCACCGCTGGTAGCGGTGGTT
TTTTTGTTTGCAAGCAGCAGATTACGCGCAGAAAAAAAGGATCTCAAGAAGATCCTTTGATCTTTTCTAC
GGGGTCTGACGCTCAGTGGAACGAAAACTCACGTTAAGGGATTTTGGTCATGAGATTATCAAAAAGGATC
TTCACCTAGATCCTTTTAAATTAAAAATGAAGTTTTAAATCAATCTAAAGTATATATGAGTAAACTTGGT
CTGACAGTTACCAATGCTTAATCAGTGAGGCACCTATCTCAGCGATCTGTCTATTTCGTTCATCCATAGT
TGCCTGACTCCCCGTCGTGTAGATAACTACGATACGGGAGGGCTTACCATCTGGCCCCAGTGCTGCAATG
ATACCGCGAGACCCACGCTCACCGGCTCCAGATTTATCAGCAATAAACCAGCCAGCCGGAAGGGCCGAGC
GCAGAAGTGGTCCTGCAACTTTATCCGCCTCCATCCAGTCTATTAATTGTTGCCGGGAAGCTAGAGTAAG
TAGTTCGCCAGTTAATAGTTTGCGCAACGTTGTTGCCATTGCTACAGGCATCGTGGTGTCACGCTCGTCG
TTTGGTATGGCTTCATTCAGCTCCGGTTCCCAACGATCAAGGCGAGTTACATGATCCCCCATGTTGTGCA
AAAAAGCGGTTAGCTCCTTCGGTCCTCCGATCGTTGTCAGAAGTAAGTTGGCCGCAGTGTTATCACTCAT
GGTTATGGCAGCACTGCATAATTCTCTTACTGTCATGCCATCCGTAAGATGCTTTTCTGTGACTGGTGAG
TACTCAACCAAGTCATTCTGAGAATAGTGTATGCGGCGACCGAGTTGCTCTTGCCCGGCGTCAATACGGG
ATAATACCGCGCCACATAGCAGAACTTTAAAAGTGCTCATCATTGGAAAACGTTCTTCGGGGCGAAAACT
CTCAAGGATCTTACCGCTGTTGAGATCCAGTTCGATGTAACCCACTCGTGCACCCAACTGATCTTCAGCA
TCTTTTACTTTCACCAGCGTTTCTGGGTGAGCAAAAACAGGAAGGCAAAATGCCGCAAAAAAGGGAATAA
GGGCGACACGGAAATGTTGAATACTCATACTCTTCCTTTTTCAATATTATTGAAGCATTTATCAGGGTTA
TTGTCTCATGAGCGGATACATATTTGAATGTATTTAGAAAAATAAACAAATAGGGGTTCCGCGCACATTT
CCCCGAAAAG
